>Addgene plasmid #208050 | pLenti-sgAMPKa2-Cas9-GFP | addgene full sequence | sequence record 414091 | Addgene NGS Result
TTAATGTAGTCTTATGCAATACTCTTGTAGTCTTGCAACATGGTAACGATGAGTTAGCAACATGCCTTAC
AAGGAGAGAAAAAGCACCGTGCATGCCGATTGGTGGAAGTAAGGTGGTACGATCGTGCCTTATTAGGAAG
GCAACAGACGGGTCTGACATGGATTGGACGAACCACTGAATTGCCGCATTGCAGAGATATTGTATTTAAG
TGCCTAGCTCGATACATAAACGGGTCTCTCTGGTTAGACCAGATCTGAGCCTGGGAGCTCTCTGGCTAAC
TAGGGAACCCACTGCTTAAGCCTCAATAAAGCTTGCCTTGAGTGCTTCAAGTAGTGTGTGCCCGTCTGTT
GTGTGACTCTGGTAACTAGAGATCCCTCAGACCCTTTTAGTCAGTGTGGAAAATCTCTAGCAGTGGCGCC
CGAACAGGGACTTGAAAGCGAAAGGGAAACCAGAGGAGCTCTCTCGACGCAGGACTCGGCTTGCTGAAGC
GCGCACGGCAAGAGGCGAGGGGCGGCGACTGGTGAGTACGCCAAAAATTTTGACTAGCGGAGGCTAGAAG
GAGAGAGATGGGTGCGAGAGCGTCAGTATTAAGCGGGGGAGAATTAGATCGCGATGGGAAAAAATTCGGT
TAAGGCCAGGGGGAAAGAAAAAATATAAATTAAAACATATAGTATGGGCAAGCAGGGAGCTAGAACGATT
CGCAGTTAATCCTGGCCTGTTAGAAACATCAGAAGGCTGTAGACAAATACTGGGACAGCTACAACCATCC
CTTCAGACAGGATCAGAAGAACTTAGATCATTATATAATACAGTAGCAACCCTCTATTGTGTGCATCAAA
GGATAGAGATAAAAGACACCAAGGAAGCTTTAGACAAGATAGAGGAAGAGCAAAACAAAAGTAAGACCAC
CGCACAGCAAGCGGCCGCTGATCTTCAGACCTGGAGGAGGAGATATGAGGGACAATTGGAGAAGTGAATT
ATATAAATATAAAGTAGTAAAAATTGAACCATTAGGAGTAGCACCCACCAAGGCAAAGAGAAGAGTGGTG
CAGAGAGAAAAAAGAGCAGTGGGAATAGGAGCTTTGTTCCTTGGGTTCTTGGGAGCAGCAGGAAGCACTA
TGGGCGCAGCGTCAATGACGCTGACGGTACAGGCCAGACAATTATTGTCTGGTATAGTGCAGCAGCAGAA
CAATTTGCTGAGGGCTATTGAGGCGCAACAGCATCTGTTGCAACTCACAGTCTGGGGCATCAAGCAGCTC
CAGGCAAGAATCCTGGCTGTGGAAAGATACCTAAAGGATCAACAGCTCCTGGGGATTTGGGGTTGCTCTG
GAAAACTCATTTGCACCACTGCTGTGCCTTGGAATGCTAGTTGGAGTAATAAATCTCTGGAACAGATTTG
GAATCACACGACCTGGATGGAGTGGGACAGAGAAATTAACAATTACACAAGCTTAATACACTCCTTAATT
GAAGAATCGCAAAACCAGCAAGAAAAGAATGAACAAGAATTATTGGAATTAGATAAATGGGCAAGTTTGT
GGAATTGGTTTAACATAACAAATTGGCTGTGGTATATAAAATTATTCATAATGATAGTAGGAGGCTTGGT
AGGTTTAAGAATAGTTTTTGCTGTACTTTCTATAGTGAATAGAGTTAGGCAGGGATATTCACCATTATCG
TTTCAGACCCACCTCCCAACCCCGAGGGGACCCAGAGAGGGCCTATTTCCCATGATTCCTTCATATTTGC
ATATACGATACAAGGCTGTTAGAGAGATAATTAGAATTAATTTGACTGTAAACACAAAGATATTAGTACA
AAATACGTGACGTAGAAAGTAATAATTTCTTGGGTAGTTTGCAGTTTTAAAATTATGTTTTAAAATGGAC
TATCATATGCTTACCGTAACTTGAAAGTATTTCGATTTCTTGGCTTTATATATCTTGTGGAAAGGACGAA
ACACCGGAAGATCGGACACTACGTGCGTTTTAGAGCTAGAAATAGCAAGTTAAAATAAGGCTAGTCCGTT
ATCAACTTGAAAAAGTGGCACCGAGTCGGTGCTTTTTTGAATTCTAGATCTTGAGACAAATGGCAGTATT
CATCCACAATTTTAAAAGAAAAGGGGGGATTGGGGGGTACAGTGCAGGGGAAAGAATAGTAGACATAATA
GCAACAGACATACAAACTAAAGAATTACAAAAACAAATTACAAAAATTCAAAATTTTCGGGTTTATTACA
GGGACAGCAGAGATCCACTTTGGCGCCGGCTCGAGTGGCTCCGGTGCCCGTCAGTGGGCAGAGCGCACAT
CGCCCACAGTCCCCGAGAAGTTGGGGGGAGGGGTCGGCAATTGAACCGGTGCCTAGAGAAGGTGGCGCGG
GGTAAACTGGGAAAGTGATGTCGTGTACTGGCTCCGCCTTTTTCCCGAGGGTGGGGGAGAACCGTATATA
AGTGCAGTAGTCGCCGTGAACGTTCTTTTTCGCAACGGGTTTGCCGCCAGAACACAGGTGTCGTGACGCG
GGATCCGCCACCATGGATTACAAAGACGATGACGATAAGATGGCCCCAAAGAAGAAGCGGAAGGTCGGTA
TCCACGGAGTCCCAGCAGCCGACAAGAAGTACAGCATCGGCCTGGACATCGGCACCAACTCTGTGGGCTG
GGCCGTGATCACCGACGAGTACAAGGTGCCCAGCAAGAAATTCAAGGTGCTGGGCAACACCGACCGGCAC
AGCATCAAGAAGAACCTGATCGGAGCCCTGCTGTTCGACAGCGGCGAAACAGCCGAGGCCACCCGGCTGA
AGAGAACCGCCAGAAGAAGATACACCAGACGGAAGAACCGGATCTGCTATCTGCAAGAGATCTTCAGCAA
CGAGATGGCCAAGGTGGACGACAGCTTCTTCCACAGACTGGAAGAGTCCTTCCTGGTGGAAGAGGATAAG
AAGCACGAGCGGCACCCCATCTTCGGCAACATCGTGGACGAGGTGGCCTACCACGAGAAGTACCCCACCA
TCTACCACCTGAGAAAGAAACTGGTGGACAGCACCGACAAGGCCGACCTGCGGCTGATCTATCTGGCCCT
GGCCCACATGATCAAGTTCCGGGGCCACTTCCTGATCGAGGGCGACCTGAACCCCGACAACAGCGACGTG
GACAAGCTGTTCATCCAGCTGGTGCAGACCTACAACCAGCTGTTCGAGGAAAACCCCATCAACGCCAGCG
GCGTGGACGCCAAGGCCATCCTGTCTGCCAGACTGAGCAAGAGCAGACGGCTGGAAAATCTGATCGCCCA
GCTGCCCGGCGAGAAGAAGAATGGCCTGTTCGGAAACCTGATTGCCCTGAGCCTGGGCCTGACCCCCAAC
TTCAAGAGCAACTTCGACCTGGCCGAGGATGCCAAACTGCAGCTGAGCAAGGACACCTACGACGACGACC
TGGACAACCTGCTGGCCCAGATCGGCGACCAGTACGCCGACCTGTTTCTGGCCGCCAAGAACCTGTCCGA
CGCCATCCTGCTGAGCGACATCCTGAGAGTGAACACCGAGATCACCAAGGCCCCCCTGAGCGCCTCTATG
ATCAAGAGATACGACGAGCACCACCAGGACCTGACCCTGCTGAAAGCTCTCGTGCGGCAGCAGCTGCCTG
AGAAGTACAAAGAGATTTTCTTCGACCAGAGCAAGAACGGCTACGCCGGCTACATTGACGGCGGAGCCAG
CCAGGAAGAGTTCTACAAGTTCATCAAGCCCATCCTGGAAAAGATGGACGGCACCGAGGAACTGCTCGTG
AAGCTGAACAGAGAGGACCTGCTGCGGAAGCAGCGGACCTTCGACAACGGCAGCATCCCCCACCAGATCC
ACCTGGGAGAGCTGCACGCCATTCTGCGGCGGCAGGAAGATTTTTACCCATTCCTGAAGGACAACCGGGA
AAAGATCGAGAAGATCCTGACCTTCCGCATCCCCTACTACGTGGGCCCTCTGGCCAGGGGAAACAGCAGA
TTCGCCTGGATGACCAGAAAGAGCGAGGAAACCATCACCCCCTGGAACTTCGAGGAAGTGGTGGACAAGG
GCGCTTCCGCCCAGAGCTTCATCGAGCGGATGACCAACTTCGATAAGAACCTGCCCAACGAGAAGGTGCT
GCCCAAGCACAGCCTGCTGTACGAGTACTTCACCGTGTATAACGAGCTGACCAAAGTGAAATACGTGACC
GAGGGAATGAGAAAGCCCGCCTTCCTGAGCGGCGAGCAGAAAAAGGCCATCGTGGACCTGCTGTTCAAGA
CCAACCGGAAAGTGACCGTGAAGCAGCTGAAAGAGGACTACTTCAAGAAAATCGAGTGCTTCGACTCCGT
GGAAATCTCCGGCGTGGAAGATCGGTTCAACGCCTCCCTGGGCACATACCACGATCTGCTGAAAATTATC
AAGGACAAGGACTTCCTGGACAATGAGGAAAACGAGGACATTCTGGAAGATATCGTGCTGACCCTGACAC
TGTTTGAGGACAGAGAGATGATCGAGGAACGGCTGAAAACCTATGCCCACCTGTTCGACGACAAAGTGAT
GAAGCAGCTGAAGCGGCGGAGATACACCGGCTGGGGCAGGCTGAGCCGGAAGCTGATCAACGGCATCCGG
GACAAGCAGTCCGGCAAGACAATCCTGGATTTCCTGAAGTCCGACGGCTTCGCCAACAGAAACTTCATGC
AGCTGATCCACGACGACAGCCTGACCTTTAAAGAGGACATCCAGAAAGCCCAGGTGTCCGGCCAGGGCGA
TAGCCTGCACGAGCACATTGCCAATCTGGCCGGCAGCCCCGCCATTAAGAAGGGCATCCTGCAGACAGTG
AAGGTGGTGGACGAGCTCGTGAAAGTGATGGGCCGGCACAAGCCCGAGAACATCGTGATCGAAATGGCCA
GAGAGAACCAGACCACCCAGAAGGGACAGAAGAACAGCCGCGAGAGAATGAAGCGGATCGAAGAGGGCAT
CAAAGAGCTGGGCAGCCAGATCCTGAAAGAACACCCCGTGGAAAACACCCAGCTGCAGAACGAGAAGCTG
TACCTGTACTACCTGCAGAATGGGCGGGATATGTACGTGGACCAGGAACTGGACATCAACCGGCTGTCCG
ACTACGATGTGGACCATATCGTGCCTCAGAGCTTTCTGAAGGACGACTCCATCGACAACAAGGTGCTGAC
CAGAAGCGACAAGAACCGGGGCAAGAGCGACAACGTGCCCTCCGAAGAGGTCGTGAAGAAGATGAAGAAC
TACTGGCGGCAGCTGCTGAACGCCAAGCTGATTACCCAGAGAAAGTTCGACAATCTGACCAAGGCCGAGA
GAGGCGGCCTGAGCGAACTGGATAAGGCCGGCTTCATCAAGAGACAGCTGGTGGAAACCCGGCAGATCAC
AAAGCACGTGGCACAGATCCTGGACTCCCGGATGAACACTAAGTACGACGAGAATGACAAGCTGATCCGG
GAAGTGAAAGTGATCACCCTGAAGTCCAAGCTGGTGTCCGATTTCCGGAAGGATTTCCAGTTTTACAAAG
TGCGCGAGATCAACAACTACCACCACGCCCACGACGCCTACCTGAACGCCGTCGTGGGAACCGCCCTGAT
CAAAAAGTACCCTAAGCTGGAAAGCGAGTTCGTGTACGGCGACTACAAGGTGTACGACGTGCGGAAGATG
ATCGCCAAGAGCGAGCAGGAAATCGGCAAGGCTACCGCCAAGTACTTCTTCTACAGCAACATCATGAACT
TTTTCAAGACCGAGATTACCCTGGCCAACGGCGAGATCCGGAAGCGGCCTCTGATCGAGACAAACGGCGA
AACCGGGGAGATCGTGTGGGATAAGGGCCGGGATTTTGCCACCGTGCGGAAAGTGCTGAGCATGCCCCAA
GTGAATATCGTGAAAAAGACCGAGGTGCAGACAGGCGGCTTCAGCAAAGAGTCTATCCTGCCCAAGAGGA
ACAGCGATAAGCTGATCGCCAGAAAGAAGGACTGGGACCCTAAGAAGTACGGCGGCTTCGACAGCCCCAC
CGTGGCCTATTCTGTGCTGGTGGTGGCCAAAGTGGAAAAGGGCAAGTCCAAGAAACTGAAGAGTGTGAAA
GAGCTGCTGGGGATCACCATCATGGAAAGAAGCAGCTTCGAGAAGAATCCCATCGACTTTCTGGAAGCCA
AGGGCTACAAAGAAGTGAAAAAGGACCTGATCATCAAGCTGCCTAAGTACTCCCTGTTCGAGCTGGAAAA
CGGCCGGAAGAGAATGCTGGCCTCTGCCGGCGAACTGCAGAAGGGAAACGAACTGGCCCTGCCCTCCAAA
TATGTGAACTTCCTGTACCTGGCCAGCCACTATGAGAAGCTGAAGGGCTCCCCCGAGGATAATGAGCAGA
AACAGCTGTTTGTGGAACAGCACAAGCACTACCTGGACGAGATCATCGAGCAGATCAGCGAGTTCTCCAA
GAGAGTGATCCTGGCCGACGCTAATCTGGACAAAGTGCTGTCCGCCTACAACAAGCACCGGGATAAGCCC
ATCAGAGAGCAGGCCGAGAATATCATCCACCTGTTTACCCTGACCAATCTGGGAGCCCCTGCCGCCTTCA
AGTACTTTGACACCACCATCGACCGGAAGAGGTACACCAGCACCAAAGAGGTGCTGGACGCCACCCTGAT
CCACCAGAGCATCACCGGCCTGTACGAGACACGGATCGACCTGTCTCAGCTGGGAGGCGACAAGCGTCCT
GCTGCTACTAAGAAAGCTGGTCAAGCTAAGAAAAAGAAAGCTAGCGGCAGCGGCGCCACCAACTTCAGCC
TGCTGAAGCAGGCCGGCGACGTGGAGGAGAACCCCGGCCCCATGGTGTCTAAGGGCGAAGAGCTGTTCAC
CGGGGTGGTGCCCATCCTGGTCGAGCTGGACGGCGACGTAAACGGCCACAAGTTCAGCGTGTCCGGCGAG
GGCGAGGGCGATGCCACCTACGGCAAGCTGACCCTGAAGTTCATCTGCACCACCGGCAAGCTGCCCGTGC
CCTGGCCCACCCTCGTGACCACCCTGACCTACGGCGTGCAGTGCTTCAGCCGCTACCCCGACCACATGAA
GCAGCACGACTTCTTCAAGTCCGCCATGCCCGAAGGCTACGTCCAGGAGCGCACCATCTTCTTCAAGGAC
GACGGCAACTACAAGACCCGCGCCGAGGTGAAGTTCGAGGGCGACACCCTGGTGAACCGCATCGAGCTGA
AGGGCATCGACTTCAAGGAGGACGGCAACATCCTGGGGCACAAGCTGGAGTACAACTACAACAGCCACAA
CGTCTATATCATGGCCGACAAGCAGAAGAACGGCATCAAGGTGAACTTCAAGATCCGCCACAACATCGAG
GACGGCAGCGTGCAGCTCGCCGACCACTACCAGCAGAACACCCCCATCGGCGACGGCCCCGTGCTGCTGC
CCGACAACCACTACCTGAGCACCCAGTCCGCCCTGAGCAAAGACCCCAACGAGAAGCGCGATCACATGGT
CCTGCTGGAGTTCGTGACCGCCGCCGGGATCACTCTCGGCATGGACGAGCTGTACAAGTAAACGCGTTAA
GTCGACAATCAACCTCTGGATTACAAAATTTGTGAAAGATTGACTGGTATTCTTAACTATGTTGCTCCTT
TTACGCTATGTGGATACGCTGCTTTAATGCCTTTGTATCATGCTATTGCTTCCCGTATGGCTTTCATTTT
CTCCTCCTTGTATAAATCCTGGTTGCTGTCTCTTTATGAGGAGTTGTGGCCCGTTGTCAGGCAACGTGGC
GTGGTGTGCACTGTGTTTGCTGACGCAACCCCCACTGGTTGGGGCATTGCCACCACCTGTCAGCTCCTTT
CCGGGACTTTCGCTTTCCCCCTCCCTATTGCCACGGCGGAACTCATCGCCGCCTGCCTTGCCCGCTGCTG
GACAGGGGCTCGGCTGTTGGGCACTGACAATTCCGTGGTGTTGTCGGGGAAATCATCGTCCTTTCCTTGG
CTGCTCGCCTGTGTTGCCACCTGGATTCTGCGCGGGACGTCCTTCTGCTACGTCCCTTCGGCCCTCAATC
CAGCGGACCTTCCTTCCCGCGGCCTGCTGCCGGCTCTGCGGCCTCTTCCGCGTCTTCGCCTTCGCCCTCA
GACGAGTCGGATCTCCCTTTGGGCCGCCTCCCCGCGTCGACTTTAAGACCAATGACTTACAAGGCAGCTG
TAGATCTTAGCCACTTTTTAAAAGAAAAGGGGGGACTGGAAGGGCTAATTCACTCCCAACGAAGACAAGA
TCTGCTTTTTGCTTGTACTGGGTCTCTCTGGTTAGACCAGATCTGAGCCTGGGAGCTCTCTGGCTAACTA
GGGAACCCACTGCTTAAGCCTCAATAAAGCTTGCCTTGAGTGCTTCAAGTAGTGTGTGCCCGTCTGTTGT
GTGACTCTGGTAACTAGAGATCCCTCAGACCCTTTTAGTCAGTGTGGAAAATCTCTAGCAGTACGTATAG
TAGTTCATGTCATCTTATTATTCAGTATTTATAACTTGCAAAGAAATGAATATCAGAGAGTGAGAGGAAC
TTGTTTATTGCAGCTTATAATGGTTACAAATAAAGCAATAGCATCACAAATTTCACAAATAAAGCATTTT
TTTCACTGCATTCTAGTTGTGGTTTGTCCAAACTCATCAATGTATCTTATCATGTCTGGCTCTAGCTATC
CCGCCCCTAACTCCGCCCATCCCGCCCCTAACTCCGCCCAGTTCCGCCCATTCTCCGCCCCATGGCTGAC
TAATTTTTTTTATTTATGCAGAGGCCGAGGCCGCCTCGGCCTCTGAGCTATTCCAGAAGTAGTGAGGAGG
CTTTTTTGGAGGCCTAGGGACGTACCCAATTCGCCCTATAGTGAGTCGTATTACGCGCGCTCACTGGCCG
TCGTTTTACAACGTCGTGACTGGGAAAACCCTGGCGTTACCCAACTTAATCGCCTTGCAGCACATCCCCC
TTTCGCCAGCTGGCGTAATAGCGAAGAGGCCCGCACCGATCGCCCTTCCCAACAGTTGCGCAGCCTGAAT
GGCGAATGGG
[124 nt withheld, positions 9041-9164]
C
[91 nt withheld, positions 9166-9256]
A
[49 nt withheld, positions 9258-9306]
CCTTTGACGTTGGAGTCCACGTTCTTT
[37 nt withheld, positions 9334-9370]
ACCCTATCTCGGTCTATTCTTTTGATTTATAAGGGATTTTGCCGATTTCGGCCTATTGGTTAAAAAATGA
GCTGATTTAACAAAAATTTAACGCGAATTTTAACAAAATATTAACGCTTACAATTTAGGTGGCACTTTTC
GGGGAAATGTGCGCGGAACCCCTATTTGTTTATTTTTCTAAATACATTCAAATATGTATCCGCTCATGAG
ACAATAACCCTGATAAATGCTTCAATAATATTGAAAAAGGAAGAGTATGAGTATTCAACATTTCCGTGTC
GCCCTTATTCCCTTTTTTGCGGCATTTTGCCTTCCTGTTTTTGCTCACCCAGAAACGCTGGTGAAAGTAA
AAGATGCTGAAGATCAGTTGGGTGCACGAGTGGGTTACATCGAACTGGATCTCAACAGCGGTAAGATCCT
TGAGAGTTTTCGCCCCGAAGAACGTTTTCCAATGATGAGCACTTTTAAAGTTCTGCTATGTGGCGCGGTA
TTATCCCGTATTGACGCCGGGCAAGAGCAACTCGGTCGCCGCATACACTATTCTCAGAATGACTTGGTTG
AGTACTCACCAGTCACAGAAAAGCATCTTACGGATGGCATGACAGTAAGAGAATTATGCAGTGCTGCCAT
AACCATGAGTGATAACACTGCGGCCAACTTACTTCTGACAACGATCGGAGGACCGAAGGAGCTAACCGCT
TTTTTGCACAACATGGGGGATCATGTAACTCGCCTTGATCGTTGGGAACCGGAGCTGAATGAAGCCATAC
CAAACGACGAGCGTGACACCACGATGCCTGTAGCAATGGCAACAACGTTGCGCAAACTATTAACTGGCGA
ACTACTTACTCTAGCTTCCCGGCAACAATTAATAGACTGGATGGAGGCGGATAAAGTTGCAGGACCACTT
CTGCGCTCGGCCCTTCCGGCTGGCTGGTTTATTGCTGATAAATCTGGAGCCGGTGAGCGTGGGTCTCGCG
GTATCATTGCAGCACTGGGGCCAGATGGTAAGCCCTCCCGTATCGTAGTTATCTACACGACGGGGAGTCA
GGCAACTATGGATGAACGAAATAGACAGATCGCTGAGATAGGTGCCTCACTGATTAAGCATTGGTAACTG
TCAGACCAAGTTTACTCATATATACTTTAGATTGATTTAAAACTTCATTTTTAATTTAAAAGGATCTAGG
TGAAGATCCTTTTTGATAATCTCATGACCAAAATCCCTTAACGTGAGTTTTCGTTCCACTGAGCGTCAGA
CCCCGTAGAAAAGATCAAAGGATCTTCTTGAGATCCTTTTTTTCTGCGCGTAATCTGCTGCTTGCAAACA
AAAAAACCACCGCTACCAGCGGTGGTTTGTTTGCCGGATCAAGAGCTACCAACTCTTTTTCCGAAGGTAA
CTGGCTTCAGCAGAGCGCAGATACCAAATACTGTTCTTCTAGTGTAGCCGTAGTTAGGCCACCACTTCAA
GAACTCTGTAGCACCGCCTACATACCTCGCTCTGCTAATCCTGTTACCAGTGGCTGCTGCCAGTGGCGAT
AAGTCGTGTCTTACCGGGTTGGACTCAAGACGATAGTTACCGGATAAGGCGCAGCGGTCGGGCTGAACGG
GGGGTTCGTGCACACAGCCCAGCTTGGAGCGAACGACCTACACCGAACTGAGATACCTACAGCGTGAGCT
ATGAGAAAGCGCCACGCTTCCCGAAGGGAGAAAGGCGGACAGGTATCCGGTAAGCGGCAGGGTCGGAACA
GGAGAGCGCACGAGGGAGCTTCCAGGGGGAAACGCCTGGTATCTTTATAGTCCTGTCGGGTTTCGCCACC
TCTGACTTGAGCGTCGATTTTTGTGATGCTCGTCAGGGGGGCGGAGCCTATGGAAAAACGCCAGCAACGC
GGCCTTTTTACGGTTCCTGGCCTTTTGCTGGCCTTTTGCTCACATGTTCTTTCCTGCGTTATCCCCTGAT
TCTGTGGATAACCGTATTACCGCCTTTGAGTGAGCTGATACCGCTCGCCGCAGCCGAACGACCGAGCGCA
GCGAGTCAGTGAGCGAGGAAGCGGAAGAGCGCCCAATACGCAAACCGCCTCTCCCCGCGCGTTGGCCGAT
TCATTAATGCAGCTGGCACGACAGGTTTCCCGACTGGAAAGCGGGCAGTGAGCGCAACGCAATTAATGTG
AGTTAGCTCACTCATTAGGCACCCCAGGCTTTACACTTTATGCTTCCGGCTCGTATGTTGTGTGGAATTG
TGAGCGGATAACAATTTCACACAGGAAACAGCTATGACCATGATTACGCCAAGCGCGCAATTAACCCTCA
CTAAAGGGAACAAAAGCTGGAGCTGCAAGC
Features (pLannotate 1.2.2; 29 found; start..end, strand, type, name):
      5..231     +  promoter       RSV promoter: Rous sarcoma virus enhancer/promoter
    232..412     +  LTR            5' LTR (truncated): truncated 5' long terminal repeat (LTR) from HIV-1
    459..584     +  misc_feature   HIV-1 Ψ: packaging signal of human immunodeficiency virus type 1
    568..931     +  CDS            HIV-1 gag (fragment): gag protein from human immunodeficiency virus 1; gag
   1077..1310    +  misc_feature   RRE: The Rev response element (RRE) of HIV-1 allows for Rev-dependent mRNA export from the nucleus to the cytoplasm.
   1687..1713    +  CDS            Rev (fragment): human immunodeficiency virus 1 (HIV-1) Rev protein; rev; enhances nuclear export of unspliced and incompletely spliced viral mRNAs
   1717..1957    +  promoter       U6 promoter: RNA polymerase III promoter for human U6 snRNA
   1987..2062    +  misc_RNA       gRNA scaffold: guide RNA scaffold for the Streptococcus pyogenes CRISPR/Cas9 system
   2110..2227    +  misc_feature   cPPT/CTS: central polypurine tract and central termination sequence of HIV-1
   2296..2507    +  promoter       EF-1α core promoter: core promoter for human elongation factor EF-1α
   2611..4212    +  CDS            Cas9(N): N-terminal portion of Streptococcus pyogenes Cas9 (Zetsche et al., 2015)
   4213..6711    +  CDS            Cas9(C): C-terminal portion of Streptococcus pyogenes Cas9 (Zetsche et al., 2015)
   6832..7548    +  CDS            EGFP: EGFP is a basic (constitutively fluorescent) green fluorescent protein published in 1996, derived from Aequorea victoria. It is reported to be a rapidly-maturing weak dimer with moderate acid sensitivity.
   7567..8155    +  misc_feature   WPRE: woodchuck hepatitis virus posttranscriptional regulatory element
   8206..8225    +  misc_feature   cPPT/CTS (fragment): central polypurine tract and central termination sequence of HIV-1
   8227..8460    +  LTR            3' LTR (ΔU3): self-inactivating 3' long terminal repeat (LTR) from HIV-1
   8538..8659    +  polyA_signal   SV40 poly(A) signal: SV40 polyadenylation signal
   8699..8834    +  rep_origin     SV40 ori: SV40 origin of replication
   8855..8873    -  promoter       T7 promoter: promoter for bacteriophage T7 RNA polymerase
   8881..9036    +  CDS            lacZα (fragment): LacZα fragment of β-galactosidase; lacZ fragment
   9041..9469    +  rep_origin     f1 ori (sequence partly withheld): f1 bacteriophage origin of replication; arrow indicates direction of (+) strand synthesis
   9522..9626    +  promoter       AmpR promoter: bla
   9627..10487   +  CDS            AmpR: β-lactamase; bla; confers resistance to ampicillin, carbenicillin, and related antibiotics
  10658..11246   +  rep_origin     ori: high-copy-number ColE1/pMB1/pBR322/pUC origin of replication
  11429..11521   +  CDS            lacI (fragment): lac repressor; lacI; The lac repressor binds to the lac operator to inhibit transcription in E. coli. This inhibition can be relieved by adding lactose or isopropyl-β-D-thiogalactopyranoside (IPTG).
  11534..11555   +  protein_bind   CAP binding site: CAP binding activates transcription in the presence of cAMP. E. coli catabolite activator protein
  11570..11600   +  promoter       lac promoter: promoter for the E. coli lac operon
  11604..11626   +  protein_bind   lac operator (fragment): The lac repressor binds to the lac operator to inhibit transcription in E. coli. This inhibition can be relieved by adding lactose or isopropyl-β-D-thiogalactopyranoside (IPTG). lac repressor encoded by lacI
  11669..11687   +  promoter       T3 promoter: promoter for bacteriophage T3 RNA polymerase
