[The description below was written by a language model from this plasmid's Addgene catalogue record and pLannotate feature annotations shown in this document.]
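Description:
pLenti-sgAMPKa2-Cas9-GFP is a third-generation-style, self-inactivating HIV-1 lentiviral CRISPR vector that delivers both Streptococcus pyogenes Cas9 and a single guide RNA against human PRKAA2, the gene encoding the AMP-activated protein kinase catalytic subunit alpha 2. In bacteria it is maintained through a high-copy ColE1/pUC origin and selected with ampicillin via the bla gene. An f1 origin, an SV40 origin and remnants of a lac/T7/T3 cloning region are also present in the backbone.

The viral genome is transcribed from an RSV promoter fused to a truncated 5' LTR and carries the Ψ packaging signal, a gag fragment, the Rev response element, a cPPT/CTS, WPRE and a ΔU3 3' LTR followed by an SV40 polyadenylation signal. Within it, a human U6 (Pol III) promoter drives the guide, which was inserted upstream of the Cas9 gRNA scaffold using BsmBI sites that were destroyed during cloning. Downstream, an EF-1α core promoter drives Cas9, followed in the same orientation by a fluorescent protein reading frame. The short gap between them suggests co-expression from one transcript, but no linker or 2A element is annotated.

The identity of the reporter is inconsistent in the record. The catalogue fields state that GFP was replaced by RFP and list RFP as the selectable marker, whereas the plasmid name and the annotation of the sequenced plasmid show EGFP. The recorded sizes are also inconsistent: the backbone is listed as larger than the total vector, and the sequenced record is about 11.7 kb. The construct is intended for producing lentivirus to knock out AMPKa2 in human cells, with transduced cells identified by fluorescence.
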