Addgene plasmid #208050: pLenti-sgAMPKa2-Cas9-GFP
Purpose: Lentiviral vector expressing Cas9 and an sgRNA targeting AMPKa2
Depositing lab: Naama Kanarek. Depositing organization: Boston Children's Hospital. Publication: Folate depletion induces erythroid differentiation through perturbation of de novo purine synthesis. Maynard AG, Pohl NK, Mueller AP, Petrova B, Wong AYL, Wang P, Culhane AJ, Brook JR, Hirsch LM, Hoang N, Kirkland O, Braun T, Ducamp S, Fleming MD, Li H, Kanarek N. Sci Adv. 2024 Feb 2;10(5):eadj9479. doi: 10.1126/sciadv.adj9479. Epub 2024 Jan 31. PubMed 38295180.
Backbone
  Vector backbone: pLenti-Cas9-GFP
  Backbone size w/o insert (bp): 14000
  Total vector size (bp): 12000
  Modifications to backbone: GFP was removed and replaced by RFP
  Vector type: Mammalian Expression, Lentiviral, CRISPR
  Selectable markers: RFP
Growth in bacteria
  Bacterial resistance: Ampicillin, 100 μg/mL
  Growth temperature: 37°C
  Growth strain: NEB Stable
  Copy number: High Copy
Gene/Insert
  Gene/Insert name: sgPRKAA2 (alt names: Protein Kinase AMP-Activated Catalytic Subunit Alpha 2; AMPKa2)
  gRNA/shRNA sequence: GAAGATCGGACACTACGTGC
  Species: H. sapiens (human)
  GenBank ID: NM_006251.6
  Entrez Gene: PRKAA2 (a.k.a. AMPK, AMPK2, AMPKa2, PRKAA)
  Promoter: U6
  Cloning method: Restriction Enzyme; 5′ cloning site BsmBI (destroyed during cloning); 3′ cloning site BsmBI (destroyed during cloning)
  Sequencing primers: 5′ gactatcatatgcttaccgt; 3′ CATAGCGTAAAAGGAGCAACA
Resource information
  A portion of this plasmid was derived from a plasmid made by: Jose Miguel Orozco, Ph.D
Terms and licenses: Academic/Nonprofit Terms; Industry Terms: Not Available to Industry
Depositor comments: Please visit https://doi.org/10.1101/2022.12.22.521608 for bioRxiv preprint.
How to cite: pLenti-sgAMPKa2-Cas9-GFP was a gift from Naama Kanarek (Addgene plasmid # 208050 ; http://n2t.net/addgene:208050 ; RRID:Addgene_208050)
