>Addgene plasmid #208050 | pLenti-sgAMPKa2-Cas9-GFP | depositor partial sequence | sequence record 405510 | Sequence of the sgRNA insert via U6 promoter primer.
TTCGATTTCTTGGCTTTATATATCTTGTGGAAAGGACGAAACACCGGAAGATCGGACACTACGTGCGTTT
TAGAGCTAGAAATAGCAAGTTAAAATAAGGCTAGTCCGTTATCAACTTGAAAAAGTGGCACCGAGTCGGT
GCTTTTTTGAATTCTAGATCTTGAGACAAATGGCAGTATTCATCCACAATTTTAAAAGAAAAGGGGGGAT
TGGGGGGTACAGTGCAGGGGAAAGAATAGTAGACATAATAGCAACAGACATACAAACTAAAGAATTACAA
AAACAAATTACAAAAATTCAAAATTTTCGGGTTTATTACAGGGACAGCAGAGATCCACTTTGGCGCCGGC
TCGAGTGGCTCCGGTGCCCGTCAGTGGGCAGAGCGCACATCGCCCACAGTCCCCGAGAAGTTGGGGGGAG
GGGTCGGCAATTGAACCGGTGCCTAGAGAAGGTGGCGCGGGGTAAACTGGGAAAGTGATGTCGTGTACTG
GCTCCGCCTTTTTCCCGAGGGTGGGGGAGAACCGTATATAAGTGCAGTAGTCGCCGTGAACGTTCTTTTT
CGCAACGGGTTTGCCGCCAGAACACAGGTGTCGTGACGCGGGATCCGCCACCATGGATTACAAAGACGAT
GACGATAAGATGGCCCCAAAGAAGAAGCGGAAGGTCGGTATCCACGGAGTCCCAGCAGCCGACAAGAAGT
ACAGCATCGGCCTGGACATCGGCACCAACTCTGTGGGCTGGGCCGTGATCACCGACGAGTACAAGGTGCC
CAGCAAGAAATTCAAGGTGCTGGGCAACACCGACCGGCACAGCATCAAGAAGAACCTGATCGGAGCCCTG
CTGTTCGACAGCGGCGAAACAGCCGAGGCCACCCGGCTGAAGAGAACCGCCAGAAGAAGATACACCAGAC
GGAAGAACCGGATCTGCTATCTGCAAGAGATCTTCAGCAACGAGATGGCCAA
